>Addgene plasmid #113246 | pAW206 | depositor full sequence | sequence record 213823 | pAW206 sequence 4382 bps
GGGGAATTGTGAGCGGATAACAATTCCCCTGTAGAAATAATTTTGTTTAACTTTAATAAGGAGATATACC
ATGGCGCTTACAAAAGCTGAAATGTCAGAATATCTGTTTGATGCACTTGGGCTTAGCAAGCGGGATGCCA
AAGAACTGGTTGAACTGTTTTTCGAAGAGATCCGTCGCGCTCTGGAAAACGGCGAACAGGTGAAACTCTC
TGGTTTTGGTAACTTCGATCTGCGTGATAAGAATCAACGCCCGGGACGTAACCCGAAAACGGGCGAGGAT
ATTCCCATTACAGCACGGCGCGTGGTGACCTTCAGACCCGGGCAGAAGTTAAAAAGCCGGGTCGAAAACG
CTTCGCCCAAAGACGAGTAAGCGGCCGCATAATGCTTAAGTCGAACAGAAAGTAATCGTATTGTACACGG
CCGCATAATCGAAATTAATACGACTCACTATAGGGGAATTGTGAGCGGATAACAATTCCCCATCTTAGTA
TATTAGTTAAGTATAAGAAGGAGATATACATATGACCAAGTCAGAATTGATAGAAAGACTTGCCACCCAG
CAATCGCACATTCCCGCCAAGACGGTTGAAGATGCAGTAAAAGAGATGCTGGAGCATATGGCCTCGACTC
TTGCGCAGGGCGAGCGTATTGAAATCCGCGGTTTCGGCAGTTTCTCTTTGCACTACCGCGCACCACGTAC
CGGACGTAATCCGAAGACTGGCGATAAAGTAGAACTGGAAGGAAAATACGTTCCTCACTTTAAACCTGGT
AAAGAACTGCGCGATCGCGCCAATATTTACGGTTAACCTAGGCTGCTGCCACCGCTGAGCAATAACTAGC
ATAACCCCTTGGGGCCTCTAAACGGGTCTTGAGGGGTTTTTTGCTGAAACCTCAGGCATTTGAGAAGCAC
ACGGTCACACTGCTTCCGGTAGTCAATAAACCGGTAAACCAGCAATAGACATAAGCGGCTATTTAACGAC
CCTGCCCTGAACCGACGACCGGGTCGAATTTGCTTTCGAATTTCTGCCATTCATCCGCTTATTATCACTT
ATTCAGGCGTAGCACCAGGCGTTTAAGGGCACCAATAACTGCCTTAAAAAAATTACGCCCCGCCCTGCCA
CTCATCGCAGTACTGTTGTAATTCATTAAGCATTCTGCCGACATGGAAGCCATCACAGACGGCATGATGA
ACCTGAATCGCCAGCGGCATCAGCACCTTGTCGCCTTGCGTATAATATTTGCCCATAGTGAAAACGGGGG
CGAAGAAGTTGTCCATATTGGCCACGTTTAAATCAAAACTGGTGAAACTCACCCAGGGATTGGCTGAGAC
GAAAAACATATTCTCAATAAACCCTTTAGGGAAATAGGCCAGGTTTTCACCGTAACACGCCACATCTTGC
GAATATATGTGTAGAAACTGCCGGAAATCGTCGTGGTATTCACTCCAGAGCGATGAAAACGTTTCAGTTT
GCTCATGGAAAACGGTGTAACAAGGGTGAACACTATCCCATATCACCAGCTCACCGTCTTTCATTGCCAT
ACGGAACTCCGGATGAGCATTCATCAGGCGGGCAAGAATGTGAATAAAGGCCGGATAAAACTTGTGCTTA
TTTTTCTTTACGGTCTTTAAAAAGGCCGTAATATCCAGCTGAACGGTCTGGTTATAGGTACATTGAGCAA
CTGACTGAAATGCCTCAAAATGTTCTTTACGATGCCATTGGGATATATCAACGGTGGTATATCCAGTGAT
TTTTTTCTCCATTTTAGCTTCCTTAGCTCCTGAAAATCTCGATAACTCAAAAAATACGCCCGGTAGTGAT
CTTATTTCATTATGGTGAAAGTTGGAACCTCTTACGTGCCGATCAACGTCTCATTTTCGCCAAAAGTTGG
CCCAGGGCTTCCCGGTATCAACAGGGACACCAGGATTTATTTATTCTGCGAAGTGATCTTCCGTCACAGG
TATTTATTCGGCGCAAAGTGCGTCGGGTGATGCTGCCAACTTACTGATTTAGTGTATGATGGTGTTTTTG
AGGTGCTCCAGTGGCTTCTGTTTCTATCAGCTGTCCCTCCTGTTCAGCTACTGACGGGGTGGTGCGTAAC
GGCAAAAGCACCGCCGGACATCAGCGCTAGCGGAGTGTATACTGGCTTACTATGTTGGCACTGATGAGGG
TGTCAGTGAAGTGCTTCATGTGGCAGGAGAAAAAAGGCTGCACCGGTGCGTCAGCAGAATATGTGATACA
GGATATATTCCGCTTCCTCGCTCACTGACTCGCTACGCTCGGTCGTTCGACTGCGGCGAGCGGAAATGGC
TTACGAACGGGGCGGAGATTTCCTGGAAGATGCCAGGAAGATACTTAACAGGGAAGTGAGAGGGCCGCGG
CAAAGCCGTTTTTCCATAGGCTCCGCCCCCCTGACAAGCATCACGAAATCTGACGCTCAAATCAGTGGTG
GCGAAACCCGACAGGACTATAAAGATACCAGGCGTTTCCCCTGGCGGCTCCCTCGTGCGCTCTCCTGTTC
CTGCCTTTCGGTTTACCGGTGTCATTCCGCTGTTATGGCCGCGTTTGTCTCATTCCACGCCTGACACTCA
GTTCCGGGTAGGCAGTTCGCTCCAAGCTGGACTGTATGCACGAACCCCCCGTTCAGTCCGACCGCTGCGC
CTTATCCGGTAACTATCGTCTTGAGTCCAACCCGGAAAGACATGCAAAAGCACCACTGGCAGCAGCCACT
GGTAATTGATTTAGAGGAGTTAGTCTTGAAGTCATGCGCCGGTTAAGGCTAAACTGAAAGGACAAGTTTT
GGTGACTGCGCTCCTCCAAGCCAGTTACCTCGGTTCAAAGAGTTGGTAGCTCAGAGAACCTTCGAAAAAC
CGCCCTGCAAGGCGGTTTTTTCGTTTTCAGAGCAAGAGATTACGCGCAGACCAAAACGATCTCAAGAAGA
TCATCTTATTAATCAGATAAAATATTTCTAGATTTCAGTGCAATTTATCTCTTCAAATGTAGCACCTGAA
GTCAGCCCCATACGATATAAGTTGTAATTCTCATGTTAGTCATGCCCCGCGCCCACCGGAAGGAGCTGAC
TGGGTTGAAGGCTCTCAAGGGCATCGGTCGAGATCCCGGTGCCTAATGAGTGAGCTAACTTACATTAATT
GCGTTGCGCTCACTGCCCGCTTTCCAGTCGGGAAACCTGTCGTGCCAGCTGCATTAATGAATCGGCCAAC
GCGCGGGGAGAGGCGGTTTGCGTATTGGGCGCCAGGGTGGTTTTTCTTTTCACCAGTGAGACGGGCAACA
GCTGATTGCCCTTCACCGCCTGGCCCTGAGAGAGTTGCAGCAAGCGGTCCACGCTGGTTTGCCCCAGCAG
GCGAAAATCCTGTTTGATGGTGGTTAACGGCGGGATATAACATGAGCTGTCTTCGGTATCGTCGTATCCC
ACTACCGAGATGTCCGCACCAACGCGCAGCCCGGACTCGGTAATGGCGCGCATTGCGCCCAGCGCCATCT
GATCGTTGGCAACCAGCATCGCAGTGGGAACGATGCCCTCATTCAGCATTTGCATGGTTTGTTGAAAACC
GGACATGGCACTCCAGTCGCCTTCCCGTTCCGCTATCGGCTGAATTTGATTGCGAGTGAGATATTTATGC
CAGCCAGCCAGACGCAGACGCGCCGAGACAGAACTTAATGGGCCCGCTAACAGCGCGATTTGCTGGTGAC
CCAATGCGACCAGATGCTCCACGCCCAGTCGCGTACCGTCTTCATGGGAGAAAATAATACTGTTGATGGG
TGTCTGGTCAGAGACATCAAGAAATAACGCCGGAACATTAGTGCAGGCAGCTTCCACAGCAATGGCATCC
TGGTCATCCAGCGGATAGTTAATGATCAGCCCACTGACGCGTTGCGCGAGAAGATTGTGCACCGCCGCTT
TACAGGCTTCGACGCCGCTTCGTTCTACCATCGACACCACCACGCTGGCACCCAGTTGATCGGCGCGAGA
TTTAATCGCCGCGACAATTTGCGACGGCGCGTGCAGGGCCAGACTGGAGGTGGCAACGCCAATCAGCAAC
GACTGTTTGCCCGCCAGTTGTTGTGCCACGCGGTTGGGAATGTAATTCAGCTCCGCCATCGCCGCTTCCA
CTTTTTCCCGCGTTTTCGCAGAAACGTGGCTGGCCTGGTTCACCACGCGGGAAACGGTCTGATAAGAGAC
ACCGGCATACTCTGCGACATCGTATAACGTTACTGGTTTCACATTCACCACCCTGAATTGACTCTCTTCC
GGGCGCTATCATGCCATACCGCGAAAGGTTTTGCGCCATTCGATGGTGTCCGGGATCTCGACGCTCTCCC
TTATGCGACTCCTGCATTAGGAAATTAATACGACTCACTATA
Features (pLannotate 1.2.2; 19 found; start..end, strand, type, name):
      3..27      +  protein_bind   lac operator: The lac repressor binds to the lac operator to inhibit transcription in E. coli. This inhibition can be relieved by adding lactose or isopropyl-β-D-thiogalactopyranoside (IPTG). lac repressor encoded by lacI
     42..64      +  RBS            RBS: efficient ribosome binding site from bacteriophage T7 gene 10 (Olins and Rangwala, 1989)
     71..367     +  CDS            ihfA: IHFA_ECO24 - Also known as himA From Escherichia coli O139:H28 (strain E24377A / ETEC).
    436..454     +  promoter       T7 promoter: promoter for bacteriophage T7 RNA polymerase
    455..479     +  protein_bind   lac operator: The lac repressor binds to the lac operator to inhibit transcription in E. coli. This inhibition can be relieved by adding lactose or isopropyl-β-D-thiogalactopyranoside (IPTG). lac repressor encoded by lacI
    522..803     +  CDS            ihfB: IHFB_ECO24 - Also known as himD From Escherichia coli O139:H28 (strain E24377A / ETEC).
    811..828     +  CDS            SET1 (fragment): solubility-enhancement tag derived from T7 phage gene 10B
    836..883     +  terminator     T7 terminator: transcription terminator for bacteriophage T7 RNA polymerase
   1106..1762    -  CDS            cat: CAT_ECOLX - Experimental evidence at protein level: Swiss-Prot protein existence level 1. This enzyme is an effector of chloramphenicol resistance in bacteria. From Escherichia coli. This protein is used as a marker in many commonly used cloning vectors, such as pACYC184.
   1763..1865    -  promoter       cat promoter: promoter of the E. coli cat gene encoding chloramphenicol acetyltransferase
   1986..2129    +  mobile_element IS1 (fragment): prokaryotic transposable element IS1
   2248..2303    -  rep_origin     RSF ori (fragment): Plasmids containing the RSF 1030 origin of replication can be propagated in E. coli cells that contain additional plasmids with compatible origins.
   2391..2935    -  rep_origin     p15A ori: Plasmids containing the medium-copy-number p15A origin of replication can be propagated in E. coli cells that contain a second plasmid with the ColE1 origin.
   3047..3111    -  CDS            TcR (fragment): tetracycline efflux protein; tet; confers resistance to tetracycline
   3126..3147    -  protein_bind   CAP binding site: CAP binding activates transcription in the presence of cAMP. E. coli catabolite activator protein
   3160..4242    -  CDS            lacI: lac repressor; lacI; The lac repressor binds to the lac operator to inhibit transcription in E. coli. This inhibition can be relieved by adding lactose or isopropyl-β-D-thiogalactopyranoside (IPTG).
   4243..4320    -  promoter       lacI promoter: lacI
   4328..4363    -  CDS            TcR (fragment): tetracycline efflux protein; tet; confers resistance to tetracycline
   4366..2       +  promoter       T7 promoter (across the origin): promoter for bacteriophage T7 RNA polymerase
