>Addgene plasmid #113246 | pAW206 | addgene full sequence | sequence record 220894 | Addgene NGS Result
CGGATAGTTAATGATCAGCCCACTGACGCGTTGCGCGAGAAGATTGTGCACCGCCGCTTTACAGGCTTCG
ACGCCGCTTCGTTCTACCATCGACACCACCACGCTGGCACCCAGTTGATCGGCGCGAGATTTAATCGCCG
CGACAATTTGCGACGGCGCGTGCAGGGCCAGACTGGAGGTGGCAACGCCAATCAGCAACGACTGTTTGCC
CGCCAGTTGTTGTGCCACGCGGTTGGGAATGTAATTCAGCTCCGCCATCGCCGCTTCCACTTTTTCCCGC
GTTTTCGCAGAAACGTGGCTGGCCTGGTTCACCACGCGGGAAACGGTCTGATAAGAGACACCGGCATACT
CTGCGACATCGTATAACGTTACTGGTTTCACATTCACCACCCTGAATTGACTCTCTTCCGGGCGCTATCA
TGCCATACCGCGAAAGGTTTTGCGCCATTCGATGGTGTCCGGGATCTCGACGCTCTCCCTTATGCGACTC
CTGCATTAGGAAATTAATACGACTCACTATAGGGGAATTGTGAGCGGATAACAATTCCCCTGTAGAAATA
ATTTTGTTTAACTTTAATAAGGAGATATACCATGGCGCTTACAAAAGCTGAAATGTCAGAATATCTGTTT
GATGCACTTGGGCTTAGCAAGCGGGATGCCAAAGAACTGGTTGAACTGTTTTTCGAAGAGATCCGTCGCG
CTCTGGAAAACGGCGAACAGGTGAAACTCTCTGGTTTTGGTAACTTCGATCTGCGTGATAAGAATCAACG
CCCGGGACGTAACCCGAAAACGGGCGAGGATATTCCCATTACAGCACGGCGCGTGGTGACCTTCAGACCC
GGGCAGAAGTTAAAAAGCCGGGTCGAAAACGCTTCGCCCAAAGACGAGTAAGCGGCCGCATAATGCTTAA
GTCGAACAGAAAGTAATCGTATTGTACACGGCCGCATAATCGAAATTAATACGACTCACTATAGGGGAAT
TGTGAGCGGATAACAATTCCCCATCTTAGTATATTAGTTAAGTATAAGAAGGAGATATACATATGACCAA
GTCAGAATTGATAGAAAGACTTGCCACCCAGCAATCGCACATTCCCGCCAAGACGGTTGAAGATGCAGTA
AAAGAGATGCTGGAGCATATGGCCTCGACTCTTGCGCAGGGCGAGCGTATTGAAATCCGCGGTTTCGGCA
GTTTCTCTTTGCACTACCGCGCACCACGTACCGGACGTAATCCGAAGACTGGCGATAAAGTAGAACTGGA
AGGAAAATACGTTCCTCACTTTAAACCTGGTAAAGAACTGCGCGATCGCGCCAATATTTACGGTTAACCT
AGGCTGCTGCCACCGCTGAGCAATAACTAGCATAACCCCTTGGGGCCTCTAAACGGGTCTTGAGGGGTTT
TTTGCTGAAACCTCAGGCATTTGAGAAGCACACGGTCACACTGCTTCCGGTAGTCAATAAACCGGTAAAC
CAGCAATAGACATAAGCGGCTATTTAACGACCCTGCCCTGAACCGACGACCGGGTCGAATTTGCTTTCGA
ATTTCTGCCATTCATCCGCTTATTATCACTTATTCAGGCGTAGCAACCAGGCGTTTAAGGGCACCAATAA
CTGCCTTAAAAAAATTACGCCCCGCCCTGCCACTCATCGCAGTACTGTTGTAATTCATTAAGCATTCTGC
CGACATGGAAGCCATCACAAACGGCATGATGAACCTGAATCGCCAGCGGCATCAGCACCTTGTCGCCTTG
CGTATAATATTTGCCCATAGTGAAAACGGGGGCGAAGAAGTTGTCCATATTGGCCACGTTTAAATCAAAA
CTGGTGAAACTCACCCAGGGATTGGCTGAGACGAAAAACATATTCTCAATAAACCCTTTAGGGAAATAGG
CCAGGTTTTCACCGTAACACGCCACATCTTGCGAATATATGTGTAGAAACTGCCGGAAATCGTCGTGGTA
TTCACTCCAGAGCGATGAAAACGTTTCAGTTTGCTCATGGAAAACGGTGTAACAAGGGTGAACACTATCC
CATATCACCAGCTCACCGTCTTTCATTGCCATACGGAACTCCGGATGAGCATTCATCAGGCGGGCAAGAA
TGTGAATAAAGGCCGGATAAAACTTGTGCTTATTTTTCTTTACGGTCTTTAAAAAGGCCGTAATATCCAG
CTGAACGGTCTGGTTATAGGTACATTGAGCAACTGACTGAAATGCCTCAAAATGTTCTTTACGATGCCAT
TGGGATATATCAACGGTGGTATATCCAGTGATTTTTTTCTCCATTTTAGCTTCCTTAGCTCCTGAAAATC
TCGATAACTCAAAAAATACGCCCGGTAGTGATCTTATTTCATTATGGTGAAAGTTGGAACCTCTTACGTG
CCGATCAACGTCTCATTTTCGCCAAAAGTTGGCCCAGGGCTTCCCGGTATCAACAGGGACACCAGGATTT
ATTTATTCTGCGAAGTGATCTTCCGTCACAGGTATTTATTCGGCGCAAAGTGCGTCGGGTGATGCTGCCA
ACTTACTGATTTAGTGTATGATGGTGTTTTTGAGGTGCTCCAGTGGCTTCTGTTTCTATCAGCTGTCCCT
CCTGTTCAGCTACTGACGGGGTGGTGCGTAACGGCAAAAGCACCGCCGGACATCAGCGCTAGCGGAGTGT
ATACTGGCTTACTATGTTGGCACTGATGAGGGTGTCAGTGAAGTGCTTCATGTGGCAGGAGAAAAAAGGC
TGCACCGGTGCGTCAGCAGAATATGTGATACAGGATATATTCCGCTTCCTCGCTCACTGACTCGCTACGC
TCGGTCGTTCGACTGCGGCGAGCGGAAATGGCTTACGAACGGGGCGGAGATTTCCTGGAAGATGCCAGGA
AGATACTTAACAGGGAAGTGAGAGGGCCGCGGCAAAGCCGTTTTTCCATAGGCTCCGCCCCCCTGACAAG
CATCACGAAATCTGACGCTCAAATCAGTGGTGGCGAAACCCGACAGGACTATAAAGATACCAGGCGTTTC
CCCCTGGCGGCTCCCTCGTGCGCTCTCCTGTTCCTGCCTTTCGGTTTACCGGTGTCATTCCGCTGTTATG
GCCGCGTTTGTCTCATTCCACGCCTGACACTCAGTTCCGGGTAGGCAGTTCGCTCCAAGCTGGACTGTAT
GCACGAACCCCCCGTTCAGTCCGACCGCTGCGCCTTATCCGGTAACTATCGTCTTGAGTCCAACCCGGAA
AGACATGCAAAAGCACCACTGGCAGCAGCCACTGGTAATTGATTTAGAGGAGTTAGTCTTGAAGTCATGC
GCCGGTTAAGGCTAAACTGAAAGGACAAGTTTTGGTGACTGCGCTCCTCCAAGCCAGTTACCTCGGTTCA
AAGAGTTGGTAGCTCAGAGAACCTTCGAAAAACCGCCCTGCAAGGCGGTTTTTTCGTTTTCAGAGCAAGA
GATTACGCGCAGACCAAAACGATCTCAAGAAGATCATCTTATTAATCAGATAAAATATTTCTAGATTTCA
GTGCAATTTATCTCTTCAAATGTAGCACCTGAAGTCAGCCCCATACGATATAAGTTGTAATTCTCATGTT
AGTCATGCCCCGCGCCCACCGGAAGGAGCTGACTGGGTTGAAGGCTCTCAAGGGCATCGGTCGAGATCCC
GGTGCCTAATGAGTGAGCTAACTTACATTAATTGCGTTGCGCTCACTGCCCGCTTTCCAGTCGGGAAACC
TGTCGTGCCAGCTGCATTAATGAATCGGCCAACGCGCGGGGAGAGGCGGTTTGCGTATTGGGCGCCAGGG
TGGTTTTTCTTTTCACCAGTGAGACGGGCAACAGCTGATTGCCCTTCACCGCCTGGCCCTGAGAGAGTTG
CAGCAAGCGGTCCACGCTGGTTTGCCCCAGCAGGCGAAAATCCTGTTTGATGGTGGTTAACGGCGGGATA
TAACATGAGCTGTCTTCGGTATCGTCGTATCCCACTACCGAGATGTCCGCACCAACGCGCAGCCCGGACT
CGGTAATGGCGCGCATTGCGCCCAGCGCCATCTGATCGTTGGCAACCAGCATCGCAGTGGGAACGATGCC
CTCATTCAGCATTTGCATGGTTTGTTGAAAACCGGACATGGCACTCCAGTCGCCTTCCCGTTCCGCTATC
GGCTGAATTTGATTGCGAGTGAGATATTTATGCCAGCCAGCCAGACGCAGACGCGCCGAGACAGAACTTA
ATGGGCCCGCTAACAGCGCGATTTGCTGGTGACCCAATGCGACCAGATGCTCCACGCCCAGTCGCGTACC
GTCTTCATGGGAGAAAATAATACTGTTGATGGGTGTCTGGTCAGAGACATCAAGAAATAACGCCGGAACA
TTAGTGCAGGCAGCTTCCACAGCAATGGCATCCTGGTCATCCAG
Features (pLannotate 1.2.2; 19 found; start..end, strand, type, name):
    382..459     -  promoter       lacI promoter: lacI
    467..502     -  CDS            TcR (fragment): tetracycline efflux protein; tet; confers resistance to tetracycline
    505..523     +  promoter       T7 promoter: promoter for bacteriophage T7 RNA polymerase
    524..548     +  protein_bind   lac operator: The lac repressor binds to the lac operator to inhibit transcription in E. coli. This inhibition can be relieved by adding lactose or isopropyl-β-D-thiogalactopyranoside (IPTG). lac repressor encoded by lacI
    563..585     +  RBS            RBS: efficient ribosome binding site from bacteriophage T7 gene 10 (Olins and Rangwala, 1989)
    592..888     +  CDS            ihfA: IHFA_ECO24 - Also known as himA From Escherichia coli O139:H28 (strain E24377A / ETEC).
    957..975     +  promoter       T7 promoter: promoter for bacteriophage T7 RNA polymerase
    976..1000    +  protein_bind   lac operator: The lac repressor binds to the lac operator to inhibit transcription in E. coli. This inhibition can be relieved by adding lactose or isopropyl-β-D-thiogalactopyranoside (IPTG). lac repressor encoded by lacI
   1043..1324    +  CDS            ihfB: IHFB_ECO24 - Also known as himD From Escherichia coli O139:H28 (strain E24377A / ETEC).
   1332..1349    +  CDS            SET1 (fragment): solubility-enhancement tag derived from T7 phage gene 10B
   1357..1404    +  terminator     T7 terminator: transcription terminator for bacteriophage T7 RNA polymerase
   1628..2284    -  CDS            cat: CAT_ECOLX - Experimental evidence at protein level: Swiss-Prot protein existence level 1. This enzyme is an effector of chloramphenicol resistance in bacteria. From Escherichia coli. This protein is used as a marker in many commonly used cloning vectors, such as pACYC184.
   2285..2387    -  promoter       cat promoter: promoter of the E. coli cat gene encoding chloramphenicol acetyltransferase
   2508..2651    +  mobile_element IS1 (fragment): prokaryotic transposable element IS1
   2770..2825    -  rep_origin     RSF ori (fragment): Plasmids containing the RSF 1030 origin of replication can be propagated in E. coli cells that contain additional plasmids with compatible origins.
   2913..3458    -  rep_origin     p15A ori: Plasmids containing the medium-copy-number p15A origin of replication can be propagated in E. coli cells that contain a second plasmid with the ColE1 origin.
   3570..3634    -  CDS            TcR (fragment): tetracycline efflux protein; tet; confers resistance to tetracycline
   3649..3670    -  protein_bind   CAP binding site: CAP binding activates transcription in the presence of cAMP. E. coli catabolite activator protein
   3683..381     -  CDS            lacI (across the origin): lac repressor; lacI; The lac repressor binds to the lac operator to inhibit transcription in E. coli. This inhibition can be relieved by adding lactose or isopropyl-β-D-thiogalactopyranoside (IPTG).
