[The description below was written by a language model from this plasmid's Addgene catalogue record and pLannotate feature annotations shown in this document.]
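Description:
pAW206 is a low-copy bacterial expression plasmid of about 4.4 kb, built on a pACYC backbone, for co-producing the two subunits of E. coli integration host factor (IHF), with the alpha subunit carrying a K15A substitution. It replicates from the p15A origin, which is compatible with ColE1-type plasmids and so allows co-maintenance with a second vector. Selection is by chloramphenicol, through the cat gene under its own promoter. The short tetracycline-resistance, IS1 and RSF-origin fragments in the annotation appear to be nonfunctional backbone remnants.

The payload follows a dual-cassette layout. The first T7 promoter with an adjacent lac operator and a T7 gene 10 ribosome binding site drives ihfA (297 bp, K15A). A second T7 promoter/lac operator unit drives wild-type ihfB (282 bp). A single T7 terminator is annotated downstream of both genes. A plasmid-borne lacI gene with its own promoter supplies lac repressor, so expression stays repressed until IPTG induction in a host that provides T7 RNA polymerase. No purification tags are annotated on either subunit; the small "SET1" fragment called after ihfB lies outside the coding sequence and is probably residual vector sequence. The annotation identifies ihfA by homology and does not itself report the point mutation, which is recorded only in the catalogue fields.

The two sequence records (depositor and repository-sequenced) differ by two nucleotides in length and in their start coordinate, but show the same feature set and order. The plasmid accompanies structural work on the CRISPR genome integration complex. The specific rationale for the K15A substitution is not stated in the record.
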