Addgene plasmid #113246: pAW206
Purpose: E. coli expression vector for IHFa K15A + IHFb
Depositing lab: Jennifer Doudna. Depositing organization: University of California, Berkeley. Publication: Structures of the CRISPR genome integration complex. Wright AV, Liu JJ, Knott GJ, Doxzen KW, Nogales E, Doudna JA. Science. 2017 Sep 15;357(6356):1113-1118. doi: 10.1126/science.aao0679. Epub 2017 Jul 20. PubMed 28729350.
Backbone
  Vector backbone: pACYC
  Backbone size w/o insert (bp): 3600
  Total vector size (bp): 4382
  Vector type: Bacterial Expression
Growth in bacteria
  Bacterial resistance: Chloramphenicol, 25 μg/mL
  Growth temperature: 37°C
  Growth strain: DH5alpha
  Copy number: Low Copy
Gene/Insert 1
  Gene/Insert name: IHFa K15A
  Species: E. coli
  Insert size (bp): 297
  Mutation: K15A
  Entrez Gene: ihfA (a.k.a. b1712, ECK1710, hid, himA)
  Promoter: T7
  Cloning method: Gibson Cloning
  Sequencing primers: 5′ GGATCTCGACGCTCTCCCT; 3′ GATTATGCGGCCGTGTACAA
Gene/Insert 2
  Gene/Insert name: IHFb
  Species: E. coli
  Insert size (bp): 282
  Promoter: T7
  Cloning method: Gibson Cloning
  Sequencing primers: 5′ TTGTACACGGCCGCATAATC; 3′ GCTAGTTATTGCTCAGCGG
Terms and licenses: Academic/Nonprofit Terms; Industry Terms: Not Available to Industry
How to cite: pAW206 was a gift from Jennifer Doudna (Addgene plasmid # 113246 ; http://n2t.net/addgene:113246 ; RRID:Addgene_113246)
